Addgene plasmid #197215: pAAV-CAG-IFP2
Purpose: Expresses the protein of IFP2 in mammalian cells
Depositing lab: Kiryl Piatkevich. Depositing organization: Westlake University. Publication: Quantitative assessment of near-infrared fluorescent proteins. Zhang H, Papadaki S, Sun X, Wang X, Drobizhev M, Yao L, Rehbock M, Koster RW, Wu L, Namikawa K, Piatkevich KD. Nat Methods. 2023 Sep 4. doi: 10.1038/s41592-023-01975-z. PubMed 37666982.
Backbone
  Vector backbone: pAAV-CAG-WPRE
  Vector type: AAV
Growth in bacteria
  Bacterial resistance: Ampicillin, 100 μg/mL
  Growth temperature: 37°C
  Growth strain: NEB Stable
  Copy number: High Copy
Gene/Insert
  Gene/Insert name: IFP2
  Species: M. musculus (mouse)
  Cloning method: Gibson Cloning
Terms and licenses: Academic/Nonprofit Terms; Industry Terms: Not Available to Industry
Depositor comments: Please visit https://www.researchsquare.com/article/rs-797586/v1 for preprint.
How to cite: pAAV-CAG-IFP2 was a gift from Kiryl Piatkevich (Addgene plasmid # 197215 ; http://n2t.net/addgene:197215 ; RRID:Addgene_197215)
