[The description below was written by a language model from this plasmid's Addgene catalogue record and pLannotate feature annotations shown in this document.]
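Description:
pAAV-CAG-IFP2 is an adeno-associated virus transfer plasmid built on the pAAV-CAG-WPRE backbone for expressing the near-infrared fluorescent protein IFP2 in mammalian cells. It is propagated in E. coli as a high-copy plasmid through a ColE1/pUC-type origin, with selection by the β-lactamase (AmpR) gene under its own promoter. An f1 phage origin is also present. The record names a recombination-deficient growth strain, a common choice for maintaining the repeat-rich AAV inverted terminal repeats.

The expression cassette lies between two AAV2 ITRs, one of them annotated as a fragment. The ITRs are the cis elements needed for replication and packaging of the intervening DNA into AAV particles when rep, cap and helper functions are supplied in trans. Transcription is driven by the composite CAG promoter, annotated here as a CMV immediate-early enhancer fragment, the chicken β-actin promoter and chimeric β-actin/β-globin intron sequences. The short rabbit/hare β-globin hit just upstream of the insert most likely reflects the globin-derived portion of this promoter rather than a separate coding region. The iFP2.0 open reading frame follows. It is a bacteriophytochrome-derived reporter that needs biliverdin as its chromophore. The catalogue lists the insert species as mouse, whereas the feature annotation attributes it to a bacterial source. Downstream, a WPRE enhances transcript stability and expression, and an SV40 polyadenylation signal terminates the message. The small lacI, lacZα and large T antigen fragments appear to be backbone remnants.

The plasmid can be used for direct transfection or for AAV production. It was deposited with a study that quantitatively compared near-infrared fluorescent proteins. The sequence record is labelled a partial NGS result.
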