Features (pLannotate 1.2.2; 18 found; start..end, strand, type, name):
     31..279     +  enhancer       CMV enhancer (fragment): human cytomegalovirus immediate early enhancer
    281..556     +  promoter       chicken β-actin promoter: No description available
    557..692     +  intron         hybrid intron (fragment): hybrid between chicken β-actin (CBA) and minute virus of mice (MMV) introns (Gray et al., 2011)
    781..911     +  intron         chimeric intron (fragment): chimera between introns from chicken β-actin and rabbit β-globin
    909..971     +  CDS            HBB (fragment): HBB_LEPEU - Experimental evidence at protein level: Swiss-Prot protein existence level 1. Involved in oxygen transport from the lung to the various peripheral tissues. From Lepus europaeus (European hare).
    983..1945    +  CDS            iFP2.0: iFP2.0 is a basic (constitutively fluorescent) near ir fluorescent protein published in 2014, derived from Rhodopseudomonas palustris. It requires the cofactor biliverdin for fluorescence.
   1949..1973    +  misc_feature   MCS (fragment): pBluescript multiple cloning site
   1973..2561    +  misc_feature   WPRE: woodchuck hepatitis virus posttranscriptional regulatory element
   2604..2725    -  polyA_signal   SV40 poly(A) signal: SV40 polyadenylation signal
   2748..2816    -  CDS            large T antigen (fragment): large T antigen from SV40 (simian virus 40)
   2887..3020    +  repeat_region  AAV2 ITR: inverted terminal repeat of adeno-associated virus serotype 2 inverted
   3014..3070    -  CDS            lacI (fragment): lac repressor; lacI; The lac repressor binds to the lac operator to inhibit transcription in E. coli. This inhibition can be relieved by adding lactose or isopropyl-β-D-thiogalactopyranoside (IPTG).
   3253..3841    -  rep_origin     ori: high-copy-number ColE1/pMB1/pBR322/pUC origin of replication
   4012..4872    -  CDS            AmpR: β-lactamase; bla; confers resistance to ampicillin, carbenicillin, and related antibiotics
   4873..4977    -  promoter       AmpR promoter: bla
   5030..5458    -  rep_origin     f1 ori (sequence partly withheld): f1 bacteriophage origin of replication; arrow indicates direction of (+) strand synthesis
   5463..5532    -  CDS            lacZα (fragment): LacZα fragment of β-galactosidase; lacZ fragment
   5527..5659    -  repeat_region  AAV2 ITR (fragment): inverted terminal repeat of adeno-associated virus serotype 2 inverted
>Addgene plasmid #197215 | pAAV-CAG-IFP2 | addgene full sequence | sequence record 387333 | Addgene Partial NGS Result
TATCTACGTAGCCATGCTCTAGGAAGAGTACCATTGACGTCAATAATGACGTATGTTCCCATAGTAACGC
CAATAGGGACTTTCCATTGACGTCAATGGGTGGAGTATTTACGGTAAACTGCCCACTTGGCAGTACATCA
AGTGTATCATATGCCAAGTACGCCCCCTATTGACGTCAATGACGGTAAATGGCCCGCCTGGCATTATGCC
CAGTACATGACCTTATGGGACTTTCCTACTTGGCAGTACATCTACGTATTAGTCATCGCTATTACCATGG
TCGAGGTGAGCCCCACGTTCTGCTTCACTCTCCCCATCTCCCCCCCCTCCCCACCCCCAATTTTGTATTT
ATTTATTTTTTAATTATTTTGTGCAGCGGGGGGGGGGGGGGGGGGGGGGGCGCGCGCCAGGCGGGGCGGG
GCGGGGCGAGGGGCGGGGCGGGGCGAGGCGGAGAGGTGCGGCGGCAGCCAATCAGAGCGGCGCGCTCCGA
AAGTTTCCTTTTATGGCGAGGCGGCGGCGGCGGCGGCCCTATAAAAAGCGAAGCGCGCGGCGGGCGGGAG
TCGCTGCGCGCTGCCTTCGCCCCGTGCCCCGCTCCGCCGCCGCCTCGCGCCGCCCGCCCCGGCTCTGACT
GACCGCGTTACTCCCACAGGTGAGCGGGCGGGACGGCCCTTCTCCTCCGGGCTGTAATTAGCGCTTGGTT
TAATGACGGCTTGTTTCTTTTCTGTGGCTGCGTGAAAGCCTTGAGGGGCTCCGGGAGGGCCCTTTGTGCG
GGGGGAGCGGCTCGGGGCTGTCCGCGGGGGGACGGCTGCCTTCGGGGGGGACGGGGCAGGGCGGGGTTCG
GCTTCTGGCGTGTGACCGGCGGCTCTAGAGCCTCTGCTAACCATGTTCATGCCTTCTTCTTTTTCCTACA
GCTCCTGGGCAACGTGCTGGTTATTGTGCTGTCTCATCATTTTGGCAAAGAATTGGATCCGGTACCGCCA
CCATGGCTCGGGACCCTCAACCTTTCTTCCCTCCTCTGTATCTCGGAGGACCAGAGATCACTACTGAGAA
CTGCGAGCGGGAACCTATACATATACCAGGTTCTATTCAACCTCATGGAGCACTGCTCACAGCCGATGGA
CATTCTGGCGAGGTGCTGCAAGTTTCACTCAACGCAGCCACTTTCCTGGGCCAGGAACCAACTGTTCTGC
GGGGACAGACCCTGGCAGCCCTGCTGCCAGACCAGTGGCCTGCTCTGCAGACTGCCCTGCCTCCAGGCTG
CCAGGACGCCCTGCAGTATCGCGCCACCCTGGATTGGCCCGCCGCCGGACACCTGAGCCTGACCGTGCAT
AGGGTGGCCGAGCTGCTGATTCTGGAATTCGAGCCTACTGAGGCATGGGACTCTATTGGACCCCACGCTC
TGAGAAATGCAATGTTCGCTCTGGAGAGTGCTCCTAATCTCCGGGCACTGGCTGAAGTCGCAACCCAAAC
AGTCCGGGAACTGTCAGGTTTCGACCGGGTGATGCTGTACAAGTTTGCACCAGACGCAACAGGAGAGGTT
ATTGCCGAAGCAAGGCGCGAGGGCATGCAGGCTTACCTCGGGCATAGGTTTCCCGCATCCACCACCCCTG
CACAAGCTAGGGCCCTCTACACAAGACACCTGCTCCGGCTGACCGCAGACACCAGGGCTGCAGCAGTGCC
CCTCGACCCCGTGCTGAATCCCCAGACAAATGCTCCTACACCTCTGGGCGGAGCTGTCCTCAGAGCTACA
TCCCCAATGCACATGCAGTACCTGAGGAATATGGGAGTGGGCTCCTCCCTGAGCGTCAGCGTCGTGGTCG
GCGGCCAGCTGTGGGGACTGATTGTCTGCCACCATCAGACACCCTACGTGCTGCCACCCGATCTGCGGAC
CACCCTGGAGTATCTGGGGAGGCTCCTGTCCCTGCAGGTGCAGAGGAAAGAAGCCTAAGAATTCGATATC
AAGCTTATCGATAATCAACCTCTGGATTACAAAATTTGTGAAAGATTGACTGGTATTCTTAACTATGTTG
CTCCTTTTACGCTATGTGGATACGCTGCTTTAATGCCTTTGTATCATGCTATTGCTTCCCGTATGGCTTT
CATTTTCTCCTCCTTGTATAAATCCTGGTTGCTGTCTCTTTATGAGGAGTTGTGGCCCGTTGTCAGGCAA
CGTGGCGTGGTGTGCACTGTGTTTGCTGACGCAACCCCCACTGGTTGGGGCATTGCCACCACCTGTCAGC
TCCTTTCCGGGACTTTCGCTTTCCCCCTCCCTATTGCCACGGCGGAACTCATCGCCGCCTGCCTTGCCCG
CTGCTGGACAGGGGCTCGGCTGTTGGGCACTGACAATTCCGTGGTGTTGTCGGGGAAATCATCGTCCTTT
CCTTGGCTGCTCGCCTGTGTTGCCACCTGGATTCTGCGCGGGACGTCCTTCTGCTACGTCCCTTCGGCCC
TCAATCCAGCGGACCTTCCTTCCCGCGGCCTGCTGCCGGCTCTGCGGCCTCTTCCGCGTCTTCGCCTTCG
CCCTCAGACGAGTCGGATCTCCCTTTGGGCCGCCTCCCCGCATCGATACCGTCGACCCGGGCGGCCGCTT
CGAGCAGACATGATAAGATACATTGATGAGTTTGGACAAACCACAACTAGAATGCAGTGAAAAAAATGCT
TTATTTGTGAAATTTGTGATGCTATTGCTTTATTTGTAACCATTATAAGCTGCAATAAACAAGTTAACAA
CAACAATTGCATTCATTTTATGTTTCAGGTTCAGGGGGAGATGTGGGAGGTTTTTTAAAGCAAGTAAAAC
CTCTACAAATGTGGTAAAATCGATAAGGATCTTCCTAGAGCATGGCTACGTAGATAAGTAGCATGGCGGG
TTAATCATTAACTACAAGGAACCCCTAGTGATGGAGTTGGCCACTCCCTCTCTGCGCGCTCGCTCGCTCA
CTGAGGCCGGGCGACCAAAGGTCGCCCGACGCCCGGGCTTTGCCCGGGCGGCCTCAGTGAGCGAGCGAGC
GCGCAGCTGCATTAATGAATCGGCCAACGCGCGGGGAGAGGCGGTTTGCGTATTGGGCGCTCTTCCGCTT
CCTCGCTCACTGACTCGCTGCGCTCGGTCGTTCGGCTGCGGCGAGCGGTATCAGCTCACTCAAAGGCGGT
AATACGGTTATCCACAGAATCAGGGGATAACGCAGGAAAGAACATGTGAGCAAAAGGCCAGCAAAAGGCC
AGGAACCGTAAAAAGGCCGCGTTGCTGGCGTTTTTCCATAGGCTCCGCCCCCCTGACGAGCATCACAAAA
ATCGACGCTCAAGTCAGAGGTGGCGAAACCCGACAGGACTATAAAGATACCAGGCGTTTCCCCCTGGAAG
CTCCCTCGTGCGCTCTCCTGTTCCGACCCTGCCGCTTACCGGATACCTGTCCGCCTTTCTCCCTTCGGGA
AGCGTGGCGCTTTCTCATAGCTCACGCTGTAGGTATCTCAGTTCGGTGTAGGTCGTTCGCTCCAAGCTGG
GCTGTGTGCACGAACCCCCCGTTCAGCCCGACCGCTGCGCCTTATCCGGTAACTATCGTCTTGAGTCCAA
CCCGGTAAGACACGACTTATCGCCACTGGCAGCAGCCACTGGTAACAGGATTAGCAGAGCGAGGTATGTA
GGCGGTGCTACAGAGTTCTTGAAGTGGTGGCCTAACTACGGCTACACTAGAAGAACAGTATTTGGTATCT
GCGCTCTGCTGAAGCCAGTTACCTTCGGAAAAAGAGTTGGTAGCTCTTGATCCGGCAAACAAACCACCGC
TGGTAGCGGTGGTTTTTTTGTTTGCAAGCAGCAGATTACGCGCAGAAAAAAAGGATCTCAAGAAGATCCT
TTGATCTTTTCTACGGGGTCTGACGCTCAGTGGAACGAAAACTCACGTTAAGGGATTTTGGTCATGAGAT
TATCAAAAAGGATCTTCACCTAGATCCTTTTAAATTAAAAATGAAGTTTTAAATCAATCTAAAGTATATA
TGAGTAAACTTGGTCTGACAGTTACCAATGCTTAATCAGTGAGGCACCTATCTCAGCGATCTGTCTATTT
CGTTCATCCATAGTTGCCTGACTCCCCGTCGTGTAGATAACTACGATACGGGAGGGCTTACCATCTGGCC
CCAGTGCTGCAATGATACCGCGAGACCCACGCTCACCGGCTCCAGATTTATCAGCAATAAACCAGCCAGC
CGGAAGGGCCGAGCGCAGAAGTGGTCCTGCAACTTTATCCGCCTCCATCCAGTCTATTAATTGTTGCCGG
GAAGCTAGAGTAAGTAGTTCGCCAGTTAATAGTTTGCGCAACGTTGTTGCCATTGCTACAGGCATCGTGG
TGTCACGCTCGTCGTTTGGTATGGCTTCATTCAGCTCCGGTTCCCAACGATCAAGGCGAGTTACATGATC
CCCCATGTTGTGCAAAAAAGCGGTTAGCTCCTTCGGTCCTCCGATCGTTGTCAGAAGTAAGTTGGCCGCA
GTGTTATCACTCATGGTTATGGCAGCACTGCATAATTCTCTTACTGTCATGCCATCCGTAAGATGCTTTT
CTGTGACTGGTGAGTACTCAACCAAGTCATTCTGAGAATAGTGTATGCGGCGACCGAGTTGCTCTTGCCC
GGCGTCAATACGGGATAATACCGCGCCACATAGCAGAACTTTAAAAGTGCTCATCATTGGAAAACGTTCT
TCGGGGCGAAAACTCTCAAGGATCTTACCGCTGTTGAGATCCAGTTCGATGTAACCCACTCGTGCACCCA
ACTGATCTTCAGCATCTTTTACTTTCACCAGCGTTTCTGGGTGAGCAAAAACAGGAAGGCAAAATGCCGC
AAAAAAGGGAATAAGGGCGACACGGAAATGTTGAATACTCATACTCTTCCTTTTTCAATATTATTGAAGC
ATTTATCAGGGTTATTGTCTCATGAGCGGATACATATTTGAATGTATTTAGAAAAATAAACAAATAGGGG
TTCCGCGCACATTTCCCCGAAAAGTGCCACCTAAATTGTAAGCGTTAATATTTTGTTAAAATTCGCGTTA
AATTTTTGTTAAATCAGCTCATTTTTTAACCAATAGGCCGAAATCGGCAAAATCCCTTATAAATCAAAAG
AATAGACCGAGATAGGGT
[37 nt withheld, positions 5129-5165]
AAAGAACGTGGACTCCAACGTCAAAGG
[49 nt withheld, positions 5193-5241]
T
[91 nt withheld, positions 5243-5333]
G
[124 nt withheld, positions 5335-5458]
CCCATTCGCCATTCAGGCTGCGCAACTGTTGGGAAGGGCGATCGGTGCGGGCCTCTTCGCTATTACGCCA
GCTGCGCGCTCGCTCGCTCACTGAGGCCGCCCGGGCAAAGCCCGGGCGTCGGGCGACCTTTGGTCGCCCG
GCCTCAGTGAGCGAGCGAGCGCGCAGAGAGGGAGTGGCCAACTCCATCACTAGGGGTTCCTTGTAGTTAA
TGATTAACCCGCCATGCTACT
